>Addgene plasmid #21952 | pSiP1 | addgene partial sequence | sequence record 27741 | 21952 with psiCHECK2-R 5'-CGAGGTCCGAAGACTCATTT
TAATGAAAATAAAGATATTTTATTGCGGCCAGCGGCCGCGGGAATTCGATTTGAAGCCCTAATCCCAACT
CTACCACTATAACGAAGTGACTCAACACTGCACATTTAAGAAGATCTATTCTTCCAATAGCAAGTCGATA
AAGCATCTGTAGGACAATTTCTACTGAAAAACTTCAATGCCTTATTATTCGTGCAGTGCTGTAAATTTAC
TGCAACTCTAATTTCTTTTTTAACACAAACAATGACTTTTTTAATATACACATTATATGTATTCAGTATT
CAAGTAAAATTCCCTAACAGTTAATGACATTTAAAAAAAATGTGCAAAACTGCAAAACTCATTGTAATAG
AATGTGTAAGGTCAAAGGGGCTGAACGTCTGACAGCCACTGGACTGAGGACGCGCATCATCAATCTCTAG
GAAAAAAAAAAACAAAACCTGCTTACTGTTGAATCTCAAGTTGAAATTTCCTGTGAAGAATTATAAAATA
TTTAAGGAGAAAAACAAACTGGCAGCCAGCACATGAAGCATCCACAGTAGGTATATGATTGAAAATTAAT
AAAAATAAAGGTAAGGTGTTGACTGATGTAGGGACTAATAGCATCTGACTCTTAGCACTGGCCTTGATTA
CATAGGAGATGGAGCAGTCATTACAACTGAGAAAGCATACTGAATAAATCATTGTCAAATTTTCTGTTTC
CAGCCCATCCTTTGTTGAAAGCCTCCACATTTGTATGG
