>Addgene plasmid #21952 | pSiP1 | addgene partial sequence | sequence record 27742 | 21952 with RenLuc3F 5'-GTACATCAAGAGCTTCGTGG
ATTCTGGCGATCGCTCGAGCCCGGGAATTCGTTTAAACCTAGAGCGGCCGCGAATTCACTAGTGATTTGG
CAATAGGACATTGTGTCAGATTGCAGTTATAGGAACAATTCTCTTCTCCTGACCAATCTTGTTTTACCCT
ATACATCCACAGGGTTTTGACACTTGTTGTCCAGTTAAAAAAAGGTTGTGTAGCTGTGTCATGTATATAC
CTTTTTGTGTCAAAAGGACATTTAAAATTCAATTAGGATAAATAAAAGATGGCACTTTCCCATTTTATTC
CAGTTTTATAAAAAGTGGAGACAGGCTGATGTGTATACGCAGGAGTTTTTCCTTTATTTTCTGTCACCAG
CTGAAGTGGCTGAAGAGCTCTGATTCCCGGGTTCACGTCCTACCCCTTTGCACTTGTGGCAACAGATAAG
TTTGCAGTTGGCTAAGGAAGTTTCTGCAGGGTTTTGTTAGATTCTAATGCATGCACTTGGGTTGGGAATG
GAGGGAATGCTCAGAAAGGAATGTTTCTACCTGGGCTCTGGACCATACACCATCTCCAGCTCCTTAGATG
CACCTTTCTTTAGCATGCTCCACTTACTAATCTGGACATCCGAGAGATTGGCTGCTGTCCTGCTGTTTGT
TTGTGCATTTTAAAGAGCATATTGGTGCTAGA
