[The description below was written by a language model from this plasmid's Addgene catalogue record.]
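Description:
pSiP1 is a mammalian expression reporter plasmid built on the commercial psiCHECK2 backbone (about 6.3 kb without insert), carrying a 1,367 bp fragment of mouse Pten. It is propagated in E. coli as a high-copy plasmid under ampicillin selection. The Pten fragment was inserted by restriction cloning into a NotI site, with NotI retained at both ends. Because the same enzyme flanks both sides, the cloning was not inherently directional, and the record does not state the orientation.

psiCHECK2 is a dual-luciferase vector. It places a multiple cloning site just downstream of the Renilla luciferase coding sequence, so cloned sequences become part of the Renilla transcript's 3′ untranslated region. A separately expressed firefly luciferase on the same plasmid serves as an internal normalisation control. Sequences that confer microRNA- or siRNA-mediated repression lower Renilla activity relative to firefly.

The record does not specify which portion of Pten was cloned. However, the backbone design and the associated study, which concerns elevated miR-17-92 expression in mouse lymphocytes, suggest that the insert is Pten 3′ UTR sequence used to test whether Pten is a direct target of miRNAs from that cluster. This remains an inference rather than a stated fact. No feature table is provided, so the promoters, polyadenylation signals and other elements can only be assumed to follow the standard psiCHECK2 architecture. Typical use would be transient transfection into cultured mammalian cells followed by dual-luciferase readout.
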