Addgene plasmid #21952: pSiP1
Depositing lab: Klaus Rajewsky. Depositing organization: Harvard Medical School. Publication: Lymphoproliferative disease and autoimmunity in mice with increased miR-17-92 expression in lymphocytes. Xiao C, Srinivasan L, Calado DP, Patterson HC, Zhang B, Wang J, Henderson JM, Kutok JL, Rajewsky K. Nat Immunol. 2008 Apr . 9(4):405-14. 10.1038/ni1575 PubMed 18327259.
Backbone
  Vector backbone: psiCHECK2
  Backbone manufacturer: Promega
  Backbone size w/o insert (bp): 6273
  Vector type: Mammalian Expression
Growth in bacteria
  Bacterial resistance: Ampicillin, 100 μg/mL
  Growth temperature: 37°C
  Growth strain: DH5alpha
  Copy number: High Copy
Gene/Insert
  Gene/Insert name: Pten
  Species: M. musculus (mouse)
  Insert size (bp): 1367
  Entrez Gene: Pten (a.k.a. 2310035O07Rik, A130070J02Rik, B430203M17Rik, MMAC1, PTENbeta, TEP1)
  Cloning method: Restriction Enzyme; 5′ cloning site NotI (not destroyed); 3′ cloning site NotI (not destroyed)
  Sequencing primers: 5′ GTCCGCAACTACAACGCCTACCTT
Terms and licenses: Academic/Nonprofit Terms; Industry Terms: Not Available to Industry
How to cite: pSiP1 was a gift from Klaus Rajewsky (Addgene plasmid # 21952 ; http://n2t.net/addgene:21952 ; RRID:Addgene_21952)
